>Addgene plasmid #223413 | pYPQAT41 | addgene full sequence | sequence record 452335 | Addgene NGS Result
CTACTTTATGCGACTAAAACACGCGACAAGAAAACGCCAGGAAAAGGGCAGGGCGGCAGCCTGTCGCGTA
ACTTAGGACTTGTGCGACATGTCGTTTTCAGAAGACGGCTGCACTGAACGTCAGAAGCCGACTGCACTAT
AGCAGCGGAGGGGTTGGATCAAAGTACTTTGATCCCGAGGGGAACCCTGTGGTTGGCATGCACATACAAA
TGGACGAACGGATAAACCTTTTCACGCCCTTTTAAATATCCGATTATTCTAATAAACGCTCTTTTCTCTT
AGGTTTACCCGCCAATATATCCTGTCAAACACTGATAGTTTAAACTGAAGGCGGGAAACGACAATCTGAT
CCAAGCTCAAGCTGCTCTAGCATTCGCCATTCAGGCTGCGCAACTGTTGGGAAGGGCGATCGGTGCGGGC
CTCTTCGCTATTACGCCAGCTGGCGAAAGGGGGATGTGCTGCAAGGCGATTAAGTTGGGTAACGCCAGGG
TTTTCCCAGTCACGACGTTGTAAAACGACGGCCAGTGCCAAGCTTGCATGCCTGCAGTGCAGCGTGACCC
GGTCGTGCCCCTCTCTAGAGATAATGAGCATTGCATGTCTAAGTTATAAAAAATTACCACATATTTTTTT
TGTCACACTTGTTTGAAGTGCAGTTTATCTATCTTTATACATATATTTAAACTTTACTCTACGAATAATA
TAATCTATAGTACTACAATAATATCAGTGTTTTAGAGAATCATATAAATGAACAGTTAGACATGGTCTAA
AGGACAATTGAGTATTTTGACAACAGGACTCTACAGTTTTATCTTTTTAGTGTGCATGTGTTCTCCTTTT
TTTTTGCAAATAGCTTCACCTATATAATACTTCATCCATTTTATTAGTACATCCATTTAGGGTTTAGGGT
TAATGGTTTTTATAGACTAATTTTTTTAGTACATCTATTTTATTCTATTTTAGCCTCTAAATTAAGAAAA
CTAAAACTCTATTTTAGTTTTTTTATTTAATAATTTAGATATAAAATAGAATAAAATAAAGTGACTAAAA
ATTAAACAAATACCCTTTAAGAAATTAAAAAAACTAAGGAAACATTTTTCTTGTTTCGAGTAGATAATGC
CAGCCTGTTAAACGCCGTCGACGAGTCTAACGGACACCAACCAGCGAACCAGCAGCGTCGCGTCGGGCCA
AGCGAAGCAGACGGCACGGCATCTCTGTCGCTGCCTCTGGACCCCTCTCGAGAGTTCCGCTCCACCGTTG
GACTTGCTCCGCTGTCGGCATCCAGAAATTGCGTGGCGGAGCGGCAGACGTGAGCCGGCACGGCAGGCGG
CCTCCTCCTCCTCTCACGGCACCGGCAGCTACGGGGGATTCCTTTCCCACCGCTCCTTCGCTTTCCCTTC
CTCGCCCGCCGTAATAAATAGACACCCCCTCCACACCCTCTTTCCCCAACCTCGTGTTGTTCGGAGCGCA
CACACACACAACCAGATCTCCCCCAAATCCACCCGTCGGCACCTCCGCTTCAAGGTACGCCGCTCGTCCY
CCCCCCCCCCCCCCTCTCTACCTTCTCTAGATCGGCGTTCCGGTCCATGGTTAGGGCCCGGTAGTTCTAC
TTCTGTTCATGTTTGTGTTAGATCCGTGTTTGTGTTAGATCCGTGCTGCTAGCGTTCGTACACGGATGCG
ACCTGTACGTCAGACACGTTCTGATTGCTAACTTGCCAGTGTTTCTCTTTGGGGAATCCTGGGATGGCTC
TAGCCGTTCCGCAGACGGGATCGATTTCATGATTTTTTTTGTTTCGTTGCATAGGGTTTGGTTTGCCCTT
TTCCTTTATTTCAATATATGCCGTGCACTTGTTTGTCGGGTCATCTTTTCATGCTTTTTTTTGTCTTGGT
TGTGATGATGTGGTCTGGTTGGGCGGTCGTTCTAGATCGGAGTAGAATTAATTCTGTTTCAAACTACCTG
GTGGATTTATTAATTTTGGATCTGTATGTGTGTGCCATACATATTCATAGTTACGAATTGAAGATGATGG
ATGGAAATATCGATCTAGGATAGGTATACATGTTGATGCGGGTTTTACTGATGCATATACAGAGATGCTT
TTTGTTCGCTTGGTTGTGATGATGTGGTGTGGTTGGGCGGTCGTTCATTCGTTCTAGATCGGAGTAGAAT
ACTGTTTCAAACTACCTGGTGTATTTATTAATTTTGGAACTGTATGTGTGTGTCATACATCTTCATAGTT
ACGAGTTTAAGATGGATGGAAATATCGATCTAGGATAGGTATACATGTTGATGTGGGTTTTACTGATGCA
TATACATGATGGCATATGCAGCATCTATTCATATGCTCTAACCTTGAGTACCTATCTATTATAATAAACA
AGTATGTTTTATAATTATTTTGATCTTGATATACTTGGATGATGGCATATGCAGCAGCTATATGTGGATT
TTTTTAGCCCTGCCTTCATACGCTATTTATTTGCTTGGTACTGTTTCTTTTGTCGATGCTCACCCTGTTG
TTTGGTGTTACTTCTGCAGGTCGACTCTAGAGGATCCCCTCGAGGCGCGCCAAGCTATCAAACAAGTTTG
TACAAAAAAGCAGGCTCCGATGAAACGGACAGCCGACGGAAGCGAGTTCGAGTCACCAAAGAAGAAGCGG
AAAGTCTCTGAGGTGGAGTTTTCCCACGAGTACTGGATGAGACATGCCCTGACCCTGGCCAAGAGGGCAC
GGGATGAGAGGGAGGTGCCTGTGGGAGCCGTGCTGGTGCTGAACAATAGAGTGATCGGCGAGGGCTGGAA
CAGAGCCATCGGCCTGCACGACCCAACAGCCCATGCCGAAATTATGGCCCTGAGACAGGGCGGCCTGGTC
ATGCAGAACTACAGACTGATTGACGCCACCCTGTACGTGACATTCGAGCCTTGCGTGATGTGCGCCGGCG
CCATGATCCACTCTAGGATCGGCCGCGTGGTGTTTGGCGTGAGGAACTCAAAAAGAGGCGCCGCAGGCTC
CCTGATGAACGTGCTGAACTACCCCGGCATGAATCACCGCGTCGAAATTACCGAGGGAATCCTGGCAGAT
GAATGTGCCGCCCTGCTGTGCGATTTCTATCGGATGCCTAGACAGGTGTTCAATGCTCAGAAGAAGGCCC
AGAGCTCCATCAACTCCGGAGGATCTAGCGGAGGCTCCTCTGGCTCTGAGACACCTGGCACAAGCGAGAG
CGCAACACCTGAAAGCAGCGGGGGCAGCAGCGGGGGGTCAACCATGGATTACAAGGACCACGACGGGGAT
TACAAGGACCACGACATTGATTACAAGGATGATGATGACAAGATGGCTCCGAAGAAGAAGAGGAAGGTTG
GCATCCACGGGGTGCCAGCTGCTGACAAGAAGTACTCGATCGGCCTCGCTATTGGGACTAACTCTGTTGG
CTGGGCCGTGATCACCGACGAGTACAAGGTGCCCTCAAAGAAGTTCAAGGTCCTGGGCAACACCGATCGG
CATTCCATCAAGAAGAATCTCATTGGCGCTCTCCTGTTCGACAGCGGCGAGACGGCTGAGAGGACGCGGC
TCAAGCGCACCGCCCGCAGGCGGTACACGCGCAGGAAGAATCGCATCTGCTACCTGCAGGAGATTTTCTC
CAACGAGATGGCGAAGGTTGACGATTCTTTCTTCCACAGGCTGGAGGAGTCATTCCTCGTGGAGGAGGAT
AAGAAGCACGAGCGGCATCCAATCTTCGGCAACATTGTCGACGAGGTTGCCTACCACGAGAAGTACCCTA
CGATCTACCATCTGCGGAAGAAGCTCGTGGACTCCACAGATAAGGCGGACCTCCGCCTGATCTACCTCGC
TCTGGCCCACATGATTAAGTTCAGGGGCCATTTCCTGATCGAGGGGGATCTCAACCCGGACAATAGCGAT
GTTGACAAGCTGTTCATCCAGCTCGTGCAGACGTACAACCAGCTCTTCGAGGAGAACCCCATTAATGCGT
CAGGCGTCGACGCGAAGGCTATCCTGTCCGCTAGGCTCTCGAAGTCTCGGCGCCTCGAGAACCTGATCGC
CCAGCTGCCGGGCGAGAAGAAGAACGGCCTGTTCGGGAATCTCATTGCGCTCAGCCTGGGGCTCACGCCC
AACTTCAAGTCGAATTTCGATCTCGCTGAGGACGCCAAGCTGCAGCTCTCCAAGGACACATACGACGATG
ACCTGGATAACCTCCTGGCCCAGATCGGCGATCAGTACGCGGACCTGTTCCTCGCTGCCAAGAATCTGTC
GGACGCCATCCTCCTGTCTGATATTCTCAGGGTGAACACCGAGATTACGAAGGCTCCGCTCTCAGCCTCC
ATGATCAAGCGCTACGACGAGCACCATCAGGATCTGACCCTCCTGAAGGCGCTGGTCAGGCAGCAGCTCC
CCGAGAAGTACAAGGAGATCTTCTTCGATCAGTCGAAGAACGGCTACGCTGGGTACATTGACGGCGGGGC
CTCTCAGGAGGAGTTCTACAAGTTCATCAAGCCGATTCTGGAGAAGATGGACGGCACGGAGGAGCTGCTG
GTGAAGCTCAATCGCGAGGACCTCCTGAGGAAGCAGCGGACATTCGATAACGGCAGCATCCCACACCAGA
TTCATCTCGGGGAGCTGCACGCTATCCTGAGGAGGCAGGAGGACTTCTACCCTTTCCTCAAGGATAACCG
CGAGAAGATCGAGAAGATTCTGACTTTCAGGATCCCGTACTACGTCGGCCCACTCGCTAGGGGCAACTCC
CGCTTCGCTTGGATGACCCGCAAGTCAGAGGAGACGATCACGCCGTGGAACTTCGAGGAGGTGGTCGACA
AGGGCGCTAGCGCTCAGTCGTTCATCGAGAGGATGACGAATTTCGACAAGAACCTGCCAAATGAGAAGGT
GCTCCCTAAGCACTCGCTCCTGTACGAGTACTTCACAGTCTACAACGAGCTGACTAAGGTGAAGTATGTG
ACCGAGGGCATGAGGAAGCCGGCTTTCCTGTCTGGGGAGCAGAAGAAGGCCATCGTGGACCTCCTGTTCA
AGACCAACCGGAAGGTCACGGTTAAGCAGCTCAAGGAGGACTACTTCAAGAAGATTGAGTGCTTCGATTC
GGTCGAGATCTCTGGCGTTGAGGACCGCTTCAACGCCTCCCTGGGGACCTACCACGATCTCCTGAAGATC
ATTAAGGATAAGGACTTCCTGGACAACGAGGAGAATGAGGATATCCTCGAGGACATTGTGCTGACACTCA
CTCTGTTCGAGGACCGGGAGATGATCGAGGAGCGCCTGAAGACTTACGCCCATCTCTTCGATGACAAGGT
CATGAAGCAGCTCAAGAGGAGGAGGTACACCGGCTGGGGGAGGCTGAGCAGGAAGCTCATCAACGGCATT
CGGGACAAGCAGTCCGGGAAGACGATCCTCGACTTCCTGAAGAGCGATGGCTTCGCGAACCGCAATTTCA
TGCAGCTGATTCACGATGACAGCCTCACATTCAAGGAGGATATCCAGAAGGCTCAGGTGAGCGGCCAGGG
GGACTCGCTGCACGAGCATATCGCGAACCTCGCTGGCTCGCCAGCTATCAAGAAGGGGATTCTGCAGACC
GTGAAGGTTGTGGACGAGCTGGTGAAGGTCATGGGCAGGCACAAGCCTGAGAACATCGTCATTGAGATGG
CCCGGGAGAATCAGACCACGCAGAAGGGCCAGAAGAACTCACGCGAGAGGATGAAGAGGATCGAGGAGGG
CATTAAGGAGCTGGGGTCCCAGATCCTCAAGGAGCACCCGGTGGAGAACACGCAGCTGCAGAATGAGAAG
CTCTACCTGTACTACCTCCAGAATGGCCGCGATATGTATGTGGACCAGGAGCTGGATATTAACAGGCTCA
GCGATTACGACGTCGATCATATCGTTCCACAGTCATTCCTGAAGGATGACTCCATTGACAACAAGGTCCT
CACCAGGTCGGACAAGAACCGGGGCAAGTCTGATAATGTTCCTTCAGAGGAGGTCGTTAAGAAGATGAAG
AACTACTGGCGCCAGCTCCTGAATGCCAAGCTGATCACGCAGCGGAAGTTCGATAACCTCACAAAGGCTG
AGAGGGGCGGGCTCTCTGAGCTGGACAAGGCGGGCTTCATCAAGAGGCAGCTGGTCGAGACACGGCAGAT
CACTAAGCACGTTGCGCAGATTCTCGACTCACGGATGAACACTAAGTACGATGAGAATGACAAGCTGATC
CGCGAGGTGAAGGTCATCACCCTGAAGTCAAAGCTCGTCTCCGACTTCAGGAAGGATTTCCAGTTCTACA
AGGTTCGGGAGATCAACAATTACCACCATGCCCATGACGCGTACCTGAACGCGGTGGTCGGCACAGCTCT
GATCAAGAAGTACCCAAAGCTCGAGAGCGAGTTCGTGTACGGGGACTACAAGGTTTACGATGTGAGGAAG
ATGATCGCCAAGTCGGAGCAGGAGATTGGCAAGGCTACCGCCAAGTACTTCTTCTACTCTAACATTATGA
ATTTCTTCAAGACAGAGATCACTCTGGCCAATGGCGAGATCCGGAAGCGCCCCCTCATCGAGACGAACGG
CGAGACGGGGGAGATCGTGTGGGACAAGGGCAGGGATTTCGCGACCGTCAGGAAGGTTCTCTCCATGCCA
CAAGTGAATATCGTCAAGAAGACAGAGGTCCAGACTGGCGGGTTCTCTAAGGAGTCAATTAGGCCTAAGC
GGAACAGCGACAAGCTCATCGCCCGCAAGAAGGACTGGGATCCGAAGAAGTACGGCGGGTTCCTGTGGCC
CACTGTGGCCTACTCGGTCCTGGTTGTGGCGAAGGTTGAGAAGGGCAAGTCCAAGAAGCTCAAGAGCGTG
AAGGAGCTGCTGGGGATCACGATTATGGAGCGCTCCAGCTTCGAGAAGAACCCGATCGATTTCCTGGAGG
CGAAGGGCTACAAGGAGGTGAAGAAGGACCTGATCATTAAGCTCCCCAAGTACTCACTCTTCGAGCTGGA
GAACGGCAGGAAGCGGATGCTGGCTTCCGCTAAGCAGCTGCAGAAGGGGAACGAGCTGGCTCTGCCGTCC
AAGTATGTGAACTTCCTCTACCTGGCCTCCCACTACGAGAAGCTCAAGGGCAGCCCCGAGGACAACGAGC
AGAAGCAGCTGTTCGTCGAGCAGCACAAGCATTACCTCGACGAGATCATTGAGCAGATTTCCGAGTTCTC
CAAGCGCGTGATCCTGGCCGACGCGAATCTGGATAAGGTCCTCTCCGCGTACAACAAGCACCGCGACAAG
CCAATCAGGGAGCAGGCTGAGAATATCATTCATCTCTTCACCCTGACGAGGCTCGGCGCCCCTAGGGCTT
TCAAGTACTTCGACACAACTATCGATCCGAAGCAGTACAGGAGCACTAAGGAGGTCCTGGACGCGACCCT
CATCCACCAGTCGATTACCGGCCTCTACGAGACGCGCATCGACCTGTCTCAGCTCGGGGGCGACAAGCGG
CCAGCGGCGACGAAGAAGGCGGGGCAGGCGAAGAAGAAGAAGTGAGCTCAGAGCTTTCGTTCGTATCATC
GGTTTCGACAACGTTCGTCAAGTTCAATGCATCAGTTTCATTGCGCACACACCAGAATCCTACTGAGTTT
GAGTATTATGGCATTGGGAAAACTGTTTTTCTTGTACCATTTGTTGTGCTTGTAATTTACTGTGTTTTTT
ATTCGGTTTTCGCTATCGAACTGTGAAATGGAAATGGATGGAGAAGAGTTAATGAATGATATGGTCCTTT
TGTTCATTCTCAAATTAATATTATTTGTTTTTTCTCTTATTTGTTGTGTGTTGAATTTGAAATTATAAGA
GATATGCAAACATTTTGTTTTGAGTAAAAATGTGTCAAATCGTGGCCTCTAATGACCGAAGTTAATATGA
GGAGTAAAACACTTGTAGTTGTACCATTATGCTTATTCACTAGGCAACAAATATATTTTCAGACCTAGAA
AAGCTGCAAATGTTACTGAATACAAGTATGTCCTCTTGTGTTTTAGACATTTATGAACTTTCCTTTATGT
AATTTTCCAGAATCCTTGTCAGATTCTAATCATTGCTTTATAATTATAGTTATACTCATGGATTTGTAGT
TGAGTATGAAAATATTTTTTAATGCATTTTATGACTTGCCAATTGTTCCGGAACTCTAGATAAGCTTACC
GGAAAGGGCGAATTCGCAACTTTGTATACAAAAGTTGCCCCATGGCGTTCCCTCTAGATAACGCAGGATC
CTAAAGGGATCTTTAAACATACGAACAGATCACTTAAAGTTCTTCTGAAGCAACTTAAAGTTATCAGGCA
TGCATGGATCTTGGAGGAATCAGATGTGCAGTCAGGGACCATAGCACAGGACAGGCGTCTTCTACTGGTG
CTACCAGCAAATGCTGGAAGCCGGGAACACTGGGTACGTTGGAAACCACGTGATGTGGAGTAAGATAAAC
TGTAGGAGAAAAGCATTTCGTAGTGGGCCATGAAGCCTTTCAGGACATGTATTGCAGTATGGGCCGGCCC
ATTACGCAATTGGACGACAACAAAGACTAGTATTAGTACCACCTCGGCTATCCACATAGATCAAAGCTGG
TTTAAAAGAGTTGTGCAGATGATCCGTGGCAGAGACCGGCGCCGCTACAGGGCGCGTCCCATTCGCCATT
CAGGCTGCGCAACTGTTGGGAAGGGCGATCGGTGCGGGCCTCTTCGCTATTACGCCAGCTGGCGAAAGGG
GGATGTGCTGCAAGGCGATTAAGTTGGGTAACGCCAGGGTTTTCCCAGTCACGACGTTGTAAAACGACGG
CCAGTGAGCGCGCGTAATACGACTCACTATAGGGCGAATTGGGTACCGGGCCCCCCCTCGAGGTCCTCCA
GCTTTTGTTCCCTTTAGTGAGGGTTAATTGCGCGCTTGGCGTAATCATGGTCATAGCTGTTTCCTGTGTG
AAATTGTTATCCGCTCACAATTCCACACAACATACGAGCCGGAAGCATAAAGTGTAAAGCCTGGGGTGCC
TAATGAGTGAGCTAACTCACATTAATTGCGTTGCGCTCACTGCCCGCTTTCCACCGGTGGTCTCTGTTTT
AGAGCTAGAAATAGCAAGTTAAAATAAGGCTAGTCCGTTATCAACTTGAAAAAGTGGCACCGAGTCGGTG
CTTTTTTTGTCCCTTCGAAGGGCAATTCTGCAGATATCCATCACACTGGCGGCCGCTCGAGGTCGAGGGT
ATCGATAAGCTTGAATTCGACCCAGCTTTCTTGTACAAAGTGGTTCGATAATTCTTAATTAACTAGTTCT
AGAGCGGCCGCCACCGCGGTGGAGCTCGAATTCGTAATCATGTCATAGCTGTTTCCTGTGTGAAATTGTT
ATCCGCTCACAATTCCACACAACATACGAGCCGGAAGCATAAAGTGTAAAGCCTGGGGTGCCTAATGAGT
GAGCTAACTCACATTAATTGCGTTGCGCTCACTGCCCGCTTTCCAGTCGGGAAACCTGTCGTGCCAGCTG
CATTAATGAATCGGCCAACGCGCGGGGAGAGGCGGTTTGCGTATTGGCTAGAGCAGCTTGCCAACATGGT
GGAGCACGACACTCTCGTCTACTCCAAGAATATCAAAGATACAGTCTCAGAAGACCAAAGGGCTATTGAG
ACTTTTCAACAAAGGGTAATATCGGGAAACCTCCTCGGATTCCATTGCCCAGCTATCTGTCACTTCATCA
AAAGGACAGTAGAAAAGGAAGGTGGCACCTACAAATGCCATCATTGCGATAAAGGAAAGGCTATCGTTCA
AGATGCCTCTGCCGACAGTGGTCCCAAAGATGGACCCCCACCCACGAGGAGCATCGTGGAAAAAGAAGAC
GTTCCAACCACGTCTTCAAAGCAAGTGGATTGATGTGAACATGGTGGAGCACGACACTCTCGTCTACTCC
AAGAATATCAAAGATACAGTCTCAGAAGACCAAAGGGCTATTGAGACTTTTCAACAAAGGGTAATATCGG
GAAACCTCCTCGGATTCCATTGCCCAGCTATCTGTCACTTCATCAAAAGGACAGTAGAAAAGGAAGGTGG
CACCTACAAATGCCATCATTGCGATAAAGGAAAGGCTATCGTTCAAGATGCCTCTGCCGACAGTGGTCCC
AAAGATGGACCCCCACCCACGAGGAGCATCGTGGAAAAAGAAGACGTTCCAACCACGTCTTCAAAGCAAG
TGGATTGATGTGATATCTCCACTGACGTAAGGGATGACGCACAATCCCACTATCCTTCGCAAGACCCTTC
CTCTATATAAGGAAGTTCATTTCATTTGGAGAGGACACGCTGAAATCACCAGTCTCTCTCTACAAATCTA
TCTCTCTCGAGTCTACCATGAGCCCAGAACGACGCCCGGCCGACATCCGCCGTGCCACCGAGGCGGACAT
GCCGGCGGTCTGCACCATCGTCAACCACTACATCGAGACAAGCACGGTCAACTTCCGTACCGAGCCGCAG
GAACCGCAGGAGTGGACGGACGACCTCGTCCGTCTGCGGGAGCGCTATCCCTGGCTCGTCGCCGAGGTGG
ACGGCGAGGTCGCCGGCATCGCCTACGCGGGCCCCTGGAAGGCACGCAACGCCTACGACTGGACGGCCGA
GTCGACCGTGTACGTCTCCCCCCGCCACCAGCGGACGGGACTGGGCTCCACGCTCTACACCCACCTGCTG
AAGTCCCTGGAGGCACAGGGCTTCAAGAGCGTGGTCGCTGTCATCGGGCTGCCCAACGACCCGAGCGTGC
GCATGCACGAGGCGCTCGGATATGCCCCCCGCGGCATGCTGCGGGCGGCCGGCTTCAAGCACGGGAACTG
GCATGACGTGGGTTTCTGGCAGCTGGACTTCAGCCTGCCGGTACCGCCCCGTCCGGTCCTGCCCGTCACC
GAGATTTGACTCGAGTTTCTCCATAATAATGTGTGAGTAGTTCCCAGATAAGGGAATTAGGGTTCCTATA
GGGTTTCGCTCATGTGTTGAGCATATAAGAAACCCTTAGTATGTATTTGTATTTGTAAAATACTTCTATC
AATAAAATTTCTAATTCCTAAAACCAAAATCCAGTACTAAAATCCAGATCCCCCGAATTAATTCGGCGTT
AATTCAGTACATTAAAAACGTCCGCAATGTGTTATTAAGTTGTCTAAGCGTCAATTTGTTTACACCACAA
TATATCCTGCCACCAGCCAGCCAACAGCTCCCCGACCGGCAGCTCGGCACAAAATCACCACTCGATACAG
GCAGCCCATCAGTCCGGGACGGCGTCAGCGGGAGAGCCGTTGTAAGGCGGCAGACTTTGCTCATGTTACC
GATGCTATTCGGAAGAACGGCAACTAAGCTGCCGGGTTTGAAACACGGATGATCTCGCGGAGGGTAGCAT
GTTGATTGTAACGATGACAGAGCGTTGCTGCCTGTGATCACCGCGGTTTCAAAATCGGCTCCGTCGATAC
TATGTTATACGCCAACTTTGAAAACAACTTTGAAAAAGCTGTTTTCTGGTATTTAAGGTTTTAGAATGCA
AGGAACAGTGAATTGGAGTTCGTCTTGTTATAATTAGCTTCTTGGGGTATCTTTAAATACTGTAGAAAAG
AGGAAGGAAATAATAAATGGCTAAAATGAGAATATCACCGGAATTGAAAAAACTGATCGAAAAATACCGC
TGCGTAAAAGATACGGAAGGAATGTCTCCTGCTAAGGTATATAAGCTGGTGGGAGAAAATGAAAACCTAT
ATTTAAAAATGACGGACAGCCGGTATAAAGGGACCACCTATGATGTGGAACGGGAAAAGGACATGATGCT
ATGGCTGGAAGGAAAGCTGCCTGTTCCAAAGGTCCTGCACTTTGAACGGCATGATGGCTGGAGCAATCTG
CTCATGAGTGAGGCCGATGGCGTCCTTTGCTCGGAAGAGTATGAAGATGAACAAAGCCCTGAAAAGATTA
TCGAGCTGTATGCGGAGTGCATCAGGCTCTTTCACTCCATCGACATATCGGATTGTCCCTATACGAATAG
CTTAGACAGCCGCTTAGCCGAATTGGATTACTTACTGAATAACGATCTGGCCGATGTGGATTGCGAAAAC
TGGGAAGAAGACACTCCATTTAAAGATCCGCGCGAGCTGTATGATTTTTTAAAGACGGAAAAGCCCGAAG
AGGAACTTGTCTTTTCCCACGGCGACCTGGGAGACAGCAACATCTTTGTGAAAGATGGCAAAGTAAGTGG
CTTTATTGATCTTGGGAGAAGCGGCAGGGCGGACAAGTGGTATGACATTGCCTTCTGCGTCCGGTCGATC
AGGGAGGATATCGGGGAAGAACAGTATGTCGAGCTATTTTTTGACTTACTGGGGATCAAGCCTGATTGGG
AGAAAATAAAATATTATATTTTACTGGATGAATTGTTTTAGTACCTAGAATGCATGACCAAAATCCCTTA
ACGTGAGTTTTCGTTCCACTGAGCGTCAGACCCCGTAGAAAAGATCAAAGGATCTTCTTGAGATCCTTTT
TTTCTGCGCGTAATCTGCTGCTTGCAAACAAAAAAACCACCGCTACCAGCGGTGGTTTGTTTGCCGGATC
AAGAGCTACCAACTCTTTTTCCGAAGGTAACTGGCTTCAGCAGAGCGCAGATACCAAATACTGTCCTTCT
AGTGTAGCCGTAGTTAGGCCACCACTTCAAGAACTCTGTAGCACCGCCTACATACCTCGCTCTGCTAATC
CTGTTACCAGTGGCTGCTGCCAGTGGCGATAAGTCGTGTCTTACCGGGTTGGACTCAAGACGATAGTTAC
CGGATAAGGCGCAGCGGTCGGGCTGAACGGGGGGTTCGTGCACACAGCCCAGCTTGGAGCGAACGACCTA
CACCGAACTGAGATACCTACAGCGTGAGCTATGAGAAAGCGCCACGCTTCCCGAAGGGAGAAAGGCGGAC
AGGTATCCGGTAAGCGGCAGGGTCGGAACAGGAGAGCGCACGAGGGAGCTTCCAGGGGGAAACGCCTGGT
ATCTTTATAGTCCTGTCGGGTTTCGCCACCTCTGACTTGAGCGTCGATTTTTGTGATGCTCGTCAGGGGG
GCGGAGCCTATGGAAAAACGCCAGCAACGCGGCCTTTTTACGGTTCCTGGCCTTTTGCTGGCCTTTTGCT
CACATGTTCTTTCCTGCGTTATCCCCTGATTCTGTGGATAACCGTATTACCGCCTTTGAGTGAGCTGATA
CCGCTCGCCGCAGCCGAACGACCGAGCGCAGCGAGTCAGTGAGCGAGGAAGCGGAAGAGCGCCTGATGCG
GTATTTTCTCCTTACGCATCTGTGCGGTATTTCACACCGCATATGGTGCACTCTCAGTACAATCTGCTCT
GATGCCGCATAGTTAAGCCAGTATACACTCCGCTATCGCTACGTGACTGGGTCATGGCTGCGCCCCGACA
CCCGCCAACACCCGCTGACGCGCCCTGACGGGCTTGTCTGCTCCCGGCATCCGCTTACAGACAAGCTGTG
ACCGTCTCCGGGAGCTGCATGTGTCAGAGGTTTTCACCGTCATCACCGAAACGCGCGAGGCAGGGTGCCT
TGATGTGGGCGCCGGCGGTCGAGTGGCGACGGCGCGGCTTGTCCGCGCCCTGGTAGATTGCCTGGCCGTA
GGCCAGCCATTTTTGAGCGGCCAGCGGCCGCGATAGGCCGACGCGAAGCGGCGGGGCGTAGGGAGCGCAG
CGACCGAAGGGTAGGCGCTTTTTGCAGCTCTTCGGCTGTGCGCTGGCCAGACAGTTATGCACAGGCCAGG
CGGGTTTTAAGAGTTTTAATAAGTTTTAAAGAGTTTTAGGCGGAAAAATCGCCTTTTTTCTCTTTTATAT
CAGTCACTTACATGTGTGACCGGTTCCCAATGTACGGCTTTGGGTTCCCAATGTACGGGTTCCGGTTCCC
AATGTACGGCTTTGGGTTCCCAATGTACGTGCTATCCACAGGAAACAGACCTTTTCGACCTTTTTCCCCT
GCTAGGGCAATTTGCCCTAGCATCTGCTCCGTACATTAGGAACCGGCGGATGCTTCGCCCTCGATCAGGT
TGCGGTAGCGCATGACTAGGATCGGGCCAGCCTGCCCCGCCTCCTCCTTCAAATCGTACTCCGGCAGGTC
ATTTGACCCGATCAGCTTGCGCACGGTGAAACAGAACTTCTTGAACTCTCCGGCGCTGCCACTGCGTTCG
TAGATCGTCTTGAACAACCATCTGGCTTCTGCCTTGCCTGCGGCGCGGCGTGCCAGGCGGTAGAGAAAAC
GGCCGATGCCGGGATCGATCAAAAAGTAATCGGGGTGAACCGTCAGCACGTCCGGGTTCTTGCCTTCTGT
GATCTCGCGGTACATCCAATCAGCTAGCTCGATCTCGATGTACTCCGGCCGCCCGGTTTCGCTCTTTACG
ATCTTGTAGCGGCTAATCAAGGCTTCACCCTCGGATACCGTCACCAGGCGGCCGTTCTTGGCCTTCTTCG
TACGCTGCATGGCAACGTGCGTGGTGTTTAACCGAATGCAGGTTTCTACCAGGTCGTCTTTCTGCTTTCC
GCCATCGGCTCGCCGGCAGAACTTGAGTACGTCCGCAACGTGTGGACGGAACACGCGGCCGGGCTTGTCT
CCCTTCCCTTCCCGGTATCGGTTCATGGATTCGGTTAGATGGGAAACCGCCATCAGTACCAGGTCGTAAT
CCCACACACTGGCCATGCCGGCCGGCCCTGCGGAAACCTCTACGTGCCCGTCTGGAAGCTCGTAGCGGAT
CACCTCGCCAGCTCGTCGGTCACGCTTCGACAGACGGAAAACGGCCACGTCCATGATGCTGCGACTATCG
CGGGTGCCCACGTCATAGAGCATCGGAACGAAAAAATCTGGTTGCTCGTCGCCCTTGGGCGGCTTCCTAA
TCGACGGCGCACCGGCTGCCGGCGGTTGCCGGGATTCTTTGCGGATTCGATCAGCGGCCGCTTGCCACGA
TTCACCGGGGCGTGCTTCTGCCTCGATGCGTTGCCGCTGGGCGGCCTGCGCGGCCTTCAACTTCTCCACC
AGGTCATCACCCAGCGCCGCGCCGATTTGTACCGGGCCGGATGGTTTGCGACCGCTCACGCCGATTCCTC
GGGCTTGGGGGTTCCAGTGCCATTGCAGGGCCGGCAGGCAACCCAGCCGCTTACGCCTGGCCAACCGCCC
GTTCCTCCACACATGGGGCATTCCACGGCGTCGGTGCCTGGTTGTTCTTGATTTTCCATGCCGCCTCCTT
TAGCCGCTAAAATTCATCTACTCATTTATTCATTTGCTCATTTACTCTGGTAGCTGCGCGATGTATTCAG
ATAGCAGCTCGGTAATGGTCTTGCCTTGGCGTACCGCGTACATCTTCAGCTTGGTGTGATCCTCCGCCGG
CAACTGAAAGTTGACCCGCTTCATGGCTGGCGTGTCTGCCAGGCTGGCCAACGTTGCAGCCTTGCTGCTG
CGTGCGCTCGGACGGCCGGCACTTAGCGTGTTTGTGCTTTTGCTCATTTTCTCTTTACCTCATTAACTCA
AATGAGTTTTGATTTAATTTCAGCGGCCAGCGCCTGGACCTCGCGGGCAGCGTCGCCCTCGGGTTCTGAT
TCAAGAACGGTTGTGCCGGCGGCGGCAGTGCCTGGGTAGCTCACGCGCTGCGTGATACGGGACTCAAGAA
TGGGCAGCTCGTACCCGGCCAGCGCCTCGGCAACCTCACCGCCGATGCGCGTGCCTTTGATCGCCCGCGA
CACGACAAAGGCCGCTTGTAGCCTTCCATCCGTGACCTCAATGCGCTGCTTAACCAGCTCCACCAGGTCG
GCGGTGGCCCATATGTCGTAAGGGCTTGGCTGCACCGGAATCAGCACGAAGTCGGCTGCCTTGATCGCGG
ACACAGCCAAGTCCGCCGCCTGGGGCGCTCCGTCGATCACTACGAAGTCGCGCCGGCCGATGGCCTTCAC
GTCGCGGTCAATCGTCGGGCGGTCGATGCCGACAACGGTTAGCGGTTGATCTTCCCGCACGGCCGCCCAA
TCGCGGGCACTGCCCTGGGGATCGGAATCGACTAACAGAACATCGGCCCCGGCGAGTTGCAGGGCGCGGG
CTAGATGGGTTGCGATGGTCGTCTTGCCTGACCCGCCTTTCTGGTTAAGTACAGCGATAACCTTCATGCG
TTCCCCTTGCGTATTTGTTTATTTACTCATCGCATCATATACGCAGCGACCGCATGACGCAAGCTGTTTT
ACTCAAATACACATCACCTTTTTAGACGGCGGCGCTCGGTTTCTTCAGCGGCCAAGCTGGCCGGCCAGGC
CGCCAGCTTGGCATCAGACAAACCGGCCAGGATTTCATGCAGCCGCACGGTTGAGACGTGCGCGGGCGGC
TCGAACACGTACCCGGCCGCGATCATCTCCGCCTCGATCTCTTCGGTAATGAAAAACGGTTCGTCCTGGC
CGTCCTGGTGCGGTTTCATGCTTGTTCCTCTTGGCGTTCATTCTCGGCGGCCGCCAGGGCGTCGGCCTCG
GTCAATGCGTCCTCACGGAAGGCACCGCGCCGCCTGGCCTCGGTGGGCGTCACTTCCTCGCTGCGCTCAA
GTGCGCGGTACAGGGTCGAGCGATGCACGCCAAGCAGTGCAGCCGCCTCTTTCACGGTGCGGCCTTCCTG
GTCGATCAGCTCGCGGGCGTGCGCGATCTGTGCCGGGGTGAGGGTAGGGCGGGGGCCAAACTTCACGCCT
CGGGCCTTGGCGGCCTCGCGCCCGCTCCGGGTGCGGTCGATGATTAGGGAACGCTCGAACTCGGCAATGC
CGGCGAACACGGTCAACACCATGCGGCCGGCCGGCGTGGTGGTGTCGGCCCACGGCTCTGCCAGGCTACG
CAGGCCCGCGCCGGCCTCCTGGATGCGCTCGGCAATGTCCAGTAGGTCGCGGGTGCTGCGGGCCAGGCGG
TCTAGCCTGGTCACTGTCACAACGTCGCCAGGGCGTAGGTGGTCAAGCATCCTGGCCAGCTCCGGGCGGT
CGCGCCTGGTGCCGGTGATCTTCTCGGAAAACAGCTTGGTGCAGCCGGCCGCGTGCAGTTCGGCCCGTTG
GTTGGTCAAGTCCTGGTCGTCGGTGCTGACGCGGGCATAGCCCAGCAGGCCAGCGGCGGCGCTCTTGTTC
ATGGCGTAATGTCTCCGGTTCTAGTCGCAAGTATT
Features (pLannotate 1.2.2; 38 found; start..end, strand, type, name):
    283..307     -  misc_feature   RB T-DNA repeat: right border repeat from nopaline C58 T-DNA
    373..527     -  CDS            lacZα (fragment): LacZα fragment of β-galactosidase; lacZ fragment
    542..2539    +  promoter       Ubi promoter: maize polyubiquitin gene promoter
   2582..2606    +  protein_bind   attB1: mutant version of attB; recombination site for the Gateway® BP reaction BP Clonase™
   2667..3158    +  CDS            tadA: TADA_ECOLI - Also known as yfhC. Experimental evidence at protein level: Swiss-Prot protein existence level 1. Catalyzes the deamination of adenosine to inosine at the wobble position 34 of tRNA(Arg2). Essential for cell viability. From Escherichia coli (strain K12).
   3309..3328    +  CDS            2xFLAG (fragment): two tandem FLAG® epitope tags
   3384..7484    +  CDS            cas9: CAS9_STRP1 - Also known as csn1 From Streptococcus pyogenes serotype M1.
   7542..8165    +  terminator     E9 terminator: terminator and polyadenylation signal from the pea rbcS-E9 gene
   8207..8227    +  protein_bind   attB5: mutant version of attB; core recombination site for the Gateway® BP reaction BP Clonase™
   8264..8641    +  promoter       OsU3 promoter: Oryza sativa (rice) snRNA U3 promoter
   8649..8667    -  rep_origin     f1 ori (fragment): f1 bacteriophage origin of replication; arrow indicates direction of (+) strand synthesis
   8672..8827    -  CDS            lacZα (fragment): LacZα fragment of β-galactosidase; lacZ fragment
   8835..8853    +  promoter       T7 promoter: promoter for bacteriophage T7 RNA polymerase
   8862..8885    -  misc_feature   MCS (fragment): pBluescript multiple cloning site
   8901..8919    -  promoter       T3 promoter: promoter for bacteriophage T3 RNA polymerase
   8962..8984    -  protein_bind   lac operator (fragment): The lac repressor binds to the lac operator to inhibit transcription in E. coli. This inhibition can be relieved by adding lactose or isopropyl-β-D-thiogalactopyranoside (IPTG). lac repressor encoded by lacI
   8988..9018    -  promoter       lac promoter: promoter for the E. coli lac operon
   9033..9054    -  protein_bind   CAP binding site: CAP binding activates transcription in the presence of cAMP. E. coli catabolite activator protein
   9096..9171    +  misc_RNA       gRNA scaffold: guide RNA scaffold for the Streptococcus pyogenes CRISPR/Cas9 system
   9226..9254    -  misc_feature   MCS (fragment): pBluescript multiple cloning site
   9260..9284    -  protein_bind   attB2: mutant version of attB; recombination site for the Gateway® BP reaction BP Clonase™
   9302..9337    -  misc_feature   MCS (fragment): pBluescript multiple cloning site
   9374..9396    -  protein_bind   lac operator (fragment): The lac repressor binds to the lac operator to inhibit transcription in E. coli. This inhibition can be relieved by adding lactose or isopropyl-β-D-thiogalactopyranoside (IPTG). lac repressor encoded by lacI
   9400..9430    -  promoter       lac promoter: promoter for the E. coli lac operon
   9445..9466    -  protein_bind   CAP binding site: CAP binding activates transcription in the presence of cAMP. E. coli catabolite activator protein
   9479..9567    -  CDS            lacI (fragment): lac repressor; lacI; The lac repressor binds to the lac operator to inhibit transcription in E. coli. This inhibition can be relieved by adding lactose or isopropyl-β-D-thiogalactopyranoside (IPTG).
   9657..10333   +  promoter       CaMV 35S promoter (enhanced): cauliflower mosaic virus 35S promoter with a duplicated enhancer region
  10378..10926   +  CDS            bar: PAT_STRHY - Experimental evidence at protein level: Swiss-Prot protein existence level 1. Inactivates phosphinothricin (PPT) by transfer of an acetyl group from acetyl CoA. Can also acetylate demethylphosphinothricin but not PTT or glutamate. This enzyme is an effector of phosphinothricin tripeptide (PTT or bialaphos) resistance. From Streptomyces hygroscopicus. Introduced by genetic manipulation and expressed in glufosinate-tolerant maize by Dekalb Genetics.
  10936..11110   +  polyA_signal   CaMV poly(A) signal: cauliflower mosaic virus polyadenylation signal
  11188..11212   -  misc_feature   LB T-DNA repeat: left border repeat from nopaline C58 T-DNA
  11637..12431   +  CDS            KanR: aminoglycoside phosphotransferase; aphA-3; confers resistance to kanamycin
  12518..13106   +  rep_origin     ori: high-copy-number ColE1/pMB1/pBR322/pUC origin of replication
  13292..13432   -  misc_feature   bom: basis of mobility region from pBR322
  13534..13573   -  CDS            rop (fragment): Rop protein, which maintains plasmids at low copy number; rop
  13776..13970   -  rep_origin     pVS1 oriV: origin of replication for the Pseudomonas plasmid pVS1 (Heeb et al., 2000)
  14036..15109   -  CDS            pVS1 RepA: replication protein from the Pseudomonas plasmid pVS1 (Heeb et al., 2000)
  15538..16167   -  CDS            pVS1 StaA: stability protein from the Pseudomonas plasmid pVS1 (Heeb et al., 2000)
  16727..17128   -  CDS            Y4CG_SINFN (fragment): Protein inferred from homology: Swiss-Prot protein existence level 3. From Sinorhizobium fredii (strain NBRC 101917 / NGR234).
