[The description below was written by a language model from this plasmid's Addgene catalogue record and pLannotate feature annotations shown in this document.]
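Description:
pYPQAT41 is a 17.2 kb binary T-DNA vector for Agrobacterium-mediated delivery of an all-in-one adenine base editor into monocot plants. The backbone outside the T-DNA borders carries a kanamycin resistance gene and a high-copy ColE1/pUC-type origin with a bom site for propagation in E. coli. It also carries the pVS1 oriV, RepA and StaA functions, which allow replication and stable maintenance in Agrobacterium. Nopaline-type right and left border repeats delimit the region transferred to the plant genome.

Within the T-DNA, the maize polyubiquitin (ZmUbi1) promoter drives a fusion of the evolved E. coli tRNA adenosine deaminase TadA8e to SpRY-D10A. SpRY-D10A is a nickase form of the PAM-relaxed Streptococcus pyogenes Cas9 variant, and the record gives its PAM preference as NA or NG. The fusion carries NLS and 3x FLAG tags according to the catalogue entry, although the annotation detects only a partial FLAG match, and it is terminated by the pea rbcS-E9 terminator. Downstream, the rice OsU3 snRNA promoter is positioned to transcribe a single guide RNA ending in the standard SpCas9 scaffold. Between promoter and scaffold lies a lacZα cassette with lac promoter and operator elements. This is presumably a stuffer replaced when a spacer is cloned, allowing blue/white screening, though the record does not state the cloning scheme. The attB1, attB5 and attB2 sites flanking these units are remnants of multisite Gateway assembly. An enhanced CaMV 35S promoter drives the bar gene with a CaMV poly(A) signal, giving Basta (phosphinothricin) resistance for selecting transformed plants.

The construct is intended for A-to-G base editing at a broad range of target sites in monocots. It belongs to a CRISPR toolbox designed for large-scale screens in plants.
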