Addgene plasmid #223413: pYPQAT41
Purpose: T-DNA vector for SpRY-D10A based A-to-G base editing for monocot plants; NA or NG PAM preference; SpRYD10A-ABE was driven by ZmUbi1 and the sgRNA was driven by OsU3 promoter; BASTA for plants select.
Depositing lab: Yiping Qi. Depositing organization: University of Maryland, College Park. Publication: A comprehensive all-in-one CRISPR toolbox for large-scale screens in plants. Cheng Y, Li G, Qi A, Mandlik R, Pan C, Wang D, Ge S, Qi Y. Plant Cell. 2025 Apr 9:koaf081. doi: 10.1093/plcell/koaf081. PubMed 40202185.
Backbone
  Vector backbone: pYPQ166-SpRY-ABE8e
  Vector type: Plant Expression, CRISPR
  Selectable markers: Basta
Growth in bacteria
  Bacterial resistance: Kanamycin, 50 μg/mL
  Growth temperature: 37°C
  Growth strain: DH5alpha
  Copy number: High Copy
Gene/Insert
  Gene/Insert name: ZmUbi-ecTadA8e-SpRY-D10A-OsU3-gRNA scaffold
  Tag / fusion protein: NLS; 3x FLAG
Terms and licenses: Academic/Nonprofit Terms; Industry Terms: Not Available to Industry
How to cite: pYPQAT41 was a gift from Yiping Qi (Addgene plasmid # 223413 ; http://n2t.net/addgene:223413 ; RRID:Addgene_223413)
